Addgene plasmid #244814: pBSII-NLS-mCherry(AM)
Purpose: In-Vitro Synthesis of mRNA encoding a Honeybee-optimized mCherry-labeled Nuclear Localization Signal (NLS) Tag
Depositing lab: Frederic Strobl. Depositing organization: Goethe-Universitaet Frankfurt am Main.
Backbone
  Vector backbone: pBluescript II SK (+)
  Total vector size (bp): 4655
  Vector type: In-Vitro mRNA Synthesis
Growth in bacteria
  Bacterial resistance: Ampicillin, 100 μg/mL
  Growth temperature: 37°C
  Growth strain: DH5alpha
  Copy number: Unknown
Gene/Insert
  Gene/Insert name: mCherry
  Species: Discosoma sp.
  Mutation: coding sequence is optimized for the Honeybee
  Promoter: T7
  Tag / fusion protein: SV40 NLS
  Cloning method: Other
  Sequencing primers: 5′ T7
Terms and licenses: Academic/Nonprofit Terms; Industry Terms: Not Available to Industry
How to cite: pBSII-NLS-mCherry(AM) was a gift from Frederic Strobl (Addgene plasmid # 244814 ; http://n2t.net/addgene:244814 ; RRID:Addgene_244814)
