[The description below was written by a language model from this plasmid's Addgene catalogue record and pLannotate feature annotations shown in this document.]
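Description:
pBSII-NLS-mCherry(AM) is a 4,655 bp plasmid built on the pBluescript II SK (+) phagemid backbone and intended as a template for in vitro mRNA synthesis rather than for direct expression in cells. It is propagated in E. coli through the high-copy ColE1/pUC-type origin and selected with ampicillin via the β-lactamase gene and its native promoter. The backbone also retains the f1 bacteriophage origin and the usual pBluescript remnants: lacZα and lacI fragments, the lac promoter, operator and CAP site, and part of the multiple cloning site, which has been interrupted by the insert.

The payload sits downstream of the T7 promoter, which drives run-off or in vitro transcription with T7 RNA polymerase. It encodes mCherry, the monomeric, fast-maturing red fluorescent protein derived from Discosoma sp., with a coding sequence optimized for honeybee codon usage. Immediately after the mCherry reading frame, the annotation detects a short fragment of SV40 large T antigen, consistent with the recorded SV40 nuclear localization signal, which would place the NLS at the C-terminal end of the fusion. This is followed by an SV40 polyadenylation signal embedded in a longer stretch of SV40-derived sequence, which the annotation tool flags as an antisense VP1 fragment; this is most likely carried-over 3′ flanking sequence, not a functional gene. A T3 promoter lies on the opposite strand beyond the insert.

According to the record, the resulting mRNA encodes a nuclear-targeted red fluorescent marker tailored for the honeybee. The record does not describe how the mRNA is delivered or any specific downstream applications.
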