Features (pLannotate 1.2.2; 16 found; start..end, strand, type, name):
     30..458     -  rep_origin     f1 ori (sequence partly withheld): f1 bacteriophage origin of replication; arrow indicates direction of (+) strand synthesis
    463..618     -  CDS            lacZα (fragment): LacZα fragment of β-galactosidase; lacZ fragment
    626..644     +  promoter       T7 promoter: promoter for bacteriophage T7 RNA polymerase
    653..718     -  misc_feature   MCS (fragment): pBluescript multiple cloning site
    759..1460    +  CDS            mCherry: mCherry is a basic (constitutively fluorescent) red fluorescent protein published in 2004, derived from Discosoma sp.. It is reported to be a very rapidly-maturing monomer with low acid sensitivity.
   1472..1555    +  CDS            large T antigen (fragment): large T antigen from SV40 (simian virus 40)
   1578..1712    +  polyA_signal   SV40 poly(A) signal: SV40 polyadenylation signal
   1656..2447    -  CDS            VP1_SV40 (fragment): Experimental evidence at protein level: Swiss-Prot protein existence level 1. Forms an icosahedral capsid with a T=7 symmetry and a 40 nm diameter. The capsid is composed of 72 pentamers linked to each other by disulfide bonds and associated with VP2 or VP3 proteins. Binds to N- glycolylneuraminic analog of the ganglioside GM1 on the cell surface to provide virion attachment to target cell (PubMed:18353982). Once attached, the virion is internalized by caveolin-mediated endocytosis and traffics to the endoplasmic reticulum. Inside the endoplasmic reticulum, the protein folding machinery isomer
   2467..2485    -  promoter       T3 promoter: promoter for bacteriophage T3 RNA polymerase
   2530..2546    -  protein_bind   lac operator: The lac repressor binds to the lac operator to inhibit transcription in E. coli. This inhibition can be relieved by adding lactose or isopropyl-β-D-thiogalactopyranoside (IPTG). lac repressor encoded by lacI
   2554..2584    -  promoter       lac promoter: promoter for the E. coli lac operon
   2599..2620    -  protein_bind   CAP binding site: CAP binding activates transcription in the presence of cAMP. E. coli catabolite activator protein
   2633..2725    -  CDS            lacI (fragment): lac repressor; lacI; The lac repressor binds to the lac operator to inhibit transcription in E. coli. This inhibition can be relieved by adding lactose or isopropyl-β-D-thiogalactopyranoside (IPTG).
   2908..3496    -  rep_origin     ori: high-copy-number ColE1/pMB1/pBR322/pUC origin of replication
   3667..4527    -  CDS            AmpR: β-lactamase; bla; confers resistance to ampicillin, carbenicillin, and related antibiotics
   4528..4632    -  promoter       AmpR promoter: bla
>Addgene plasmid #244814 | pBSII-NLS-mCherry(AM) | addgene full sequence | sequence record 489766 | Addgene NGS Result
CTAAATTGTAAGCGTTAATATTTTGTTAAAATTCGCGTTAAATTTTTGTTAAATCAGCTCATTTTTTAAC
CAATAGGCCGAAATCGGCAAAATCCCTTATAAATCAAAAGAATAGACCGAGATAGGGT
[37 nt withheld, positions 129-165]
AAAGAACGTGGACTCCAACGTCAAAGG
[49 nt withheld, positions 193-241]
T
[91 nt withheld, positions 243-333]
G
[124 nt withheld, positions 335-458]
CCCATTCGCCATTCAGGCTGCGCAACTGTTGGGAAGGGCGATCGGTGCGGGCCTCTTCGCTATTACGCCA
GCTGGCGAAAGGGGGATGTGCTGCAAGGCGATTAAGTTGGGTAACGCCAGGGTTTTCCCAGTCACGACGT
TGTAAAACGACGGCCAGTGAGCGCGCGTAATACGACTCACTATAGGGCGAATTGGGTACCGGGCCCCCCC
TCGAGGTCGACGGTATCGATAAGCTTGATATCGAATTCCTGCAGCCCGGGCAAAATGGCCCCCAAGAAGA
AAAGGAAAGTGGCGGCCGCCTCGAAAGGCGAAGAAGATAACATGGCCATTATTAAAGAATTCATGAGATT
CAAAGTGCACATGGAAGGCTCGGTGAACGGCCACGAATTCGAAATTGAAGGCGAAGGCGAAGGCAGACCA
TACGAAGGCACCCAAACCGCCAAACTGAAAGTGACCAAAGGCGGCCCACTGCCATTCGCCTGGGACATTC
TGTCGCCACAATTCATGTACGGCTCGAAAGCCTACGTGAAACACCCAGCCGACATTCCAGACTACCTGAA
ACTGTCGTTCCCAGAAGGCTTCAAATGGGAAAGAGTGATGAACTTCGAAGATGGCGGCGTGGTGACCGTG
ACCCAAGACTCGTCGCTGCAAGACGGCGAATTCATTTACAAAGTGAAACTGAGAGGCACCAACTTCCCAT
CGGACGGCCCAGTGATGCAAAAGAAAACCATGGGCTGGGAAGCCTCGTCGGAAAGAATGTACCCAGAAGA
TGGCGCCCTGAAAGGCGAAATTAAACAAAGACTGAAACTGAAAGACGGCGGCCACTACGACGCCGAAGTG
AAAACCACCTACAAAGCCAAGAAACCAGTGCAACTGCCAGGCGCCTACAACGTGAACATTAAACTGGACA
TTACCTCGCACAACGAAGATTACACCATTGTGGAACAATACGAAAGAGCCGAAGGCAGACACTCGACCGG
CGGCATGGACGAACTGTACAAATAACCTGCAGGGATCATAATCAGCCATACCACATTTGTAGAGGTTTTA
CTTGCTTTAAAAAACCTCCCACACCTCCCCCTGAACCTGAAACATAAAATGAATGCAATTGTTGTTGTTA
ACTTGTTTATTGCAGCTTATAATGGTTACAAATAAAGCAATAGCATCACAAATTTCACAAATAAAGCATT
TTTTTCACTGCATTCTAGTTGTGGTTTGTCCAAACTCATCAATGTATCTTATCATGTCTGGATCCCCAGG
AAGCTCCTCTGTGTCCTCATAAACCCTAACCTCCTCTACTTGAGAGGACATTCCAATCATAGGCTGCCCA
TCCACCCTCTGTGTCCTCCTGTTAATTAGGTCACTTAACAAAAAGGAAATTGGGTAGGGGTTTTTCACAG
ACCGCTTTCTAAGGGTAATTTTAAAATATCTGGGAAGTCCCTTCCACTGCTGTGTTCCAGAAGTGTTGGT
AAACAGCCCACAAATGTCAACAGCAGAAACATACAAGCTGTCAGCTTTGCACAAGGGCCCAACACCCTGC
TCATCAAGAAGCACTGTGGTTGCTGTGTTAGTAATGTGCAAAACAGGAGGCACATTTTCCCCACCTGTGT
AGGTTCCAAAATATCTAGTGTTTTCATTTTTACTTGGATCAGGAACCCAGCACTCCACTGGATAAGCATT
ATCCTTATCCAAAACAGCCTTGTGGTCAGTGTTCATCTGCTGACTGTCAACTGTAGCATTTTTTGGGGTT
ACAGTTTGAGCAGGATATTTGGTCCTGTAGTTTGCTAACACACCCTGCAGCTCCAAAGGTTCCCCACCAA
CAGCAAAAAAATGAAAATTTGACCCTTGAATGGGTTTTCCAGCACCATTTTCATGAGTTTTTTGTGTCCC
TGAATGCAAGTTTAACATAGCAGTTACCCCAATAACCTCAGTTTTAACAGTAACAGCTTCCCACATCAAA
ATATTTCCACAGGTTAAGTCCTCATTTAAAGAGCTCCAGCTTTTGTTCCCTTTAGTGAGGGTTAATTGCG
CGCTTGGCGTAATCATGGTCATAGCTGTTTCCTGTGTGAAATTGTTATCCGCTCACAATTCCACACAACA
TACGAGCCGGAAGCATAAAGTGTAAAGCCTGGGGTGCCTAATGAGTGAGCTAACTCACATTAATTGCGTT
GCGCTCACTGCCCGCTTTCCAGTCGGGAAACCTGTCGTGCCAGCTGCATTAATGAATCGGCCAACGCGCG
GGGAGAGGCGGTTTGCGTATTGGGCGCTCTTCCGCTTCCTCGCTCACTGACTCGCTGCGCTCGGTCGTTC
GGCTGCGGCGAGCGGTATCAGCTCACTCAAAGGCGGTAATACGGTTATCCACAGAATCAGGGGATAACGC
AGGAAAGAACATGTGAGCAAAAGGCCAGCAAAAGGCCAGGAACCGTAAAAAGGCCGCGTTGCTGGCGTTT
TTCCATAGGCTCCGCCCCCCTGACGAGCATCACAAAAATCGACGCTCAAGTCAGAGGTGGCGAAACCCGA
CAGGACTATAAAGATACCAGGCGTTTCCCCCTGGAAGCTCCCTCGTGCGCTCTCCTGTTCCGACCCTGCC
GCTTACCGGATACCTGTCCGCCTTTCTCCCTTCGGGAAGCGTGGCGCTTTCTCATAGCTCACGCTGTAGG
TATCTCAGTTCGGTGTAGGTCGTTCGCTCCAAGCTGGGCTGTGTGCACGAACCCCCCGTTCAGCCCGACC
GCTGCGCCTTATCCGGTAACTATCGTCTTGAGTCCAACCCGGTAAGACACGACTTATCGCCACTGGCAGC
AGCCACTGGTAACAGGATTAGCAGAGCGAGGTATGTAGGCGGTGCTACAGAGTTCTTGAAGTGGTGGCCT
AACTACGGCTACACTAGAAGAACAGTATTTGGTATCTGCGCTCTGCTGAAGCCAGTTACCTTCGGAAAAA
GAGTTGGTAGCTCTTGATCCGGCAAACAAACCACCGCTGGTAGCGGTGGTTTTTTTGTTTGCAAGCAGCA
GATTACGCGCAGAAAAAAAGGATCTCAAGAAGATCCTTTGATCTTTTCTACGGGGTCTGACGCTCAGTGG
AACGAAAACTCACGTTAAGGGATTTTGGTCATGAGATTATCAAAAAGGATCTTCACCTAGATCCTTTTAA
ATTAAAAATGAAGTTTTAAATCAATCTAAAGTATATATGAGTAAACTTGGTCTGACAGTTACCAATGCTT
AATCAGTGAGGCACCTATCTCAGCGATCTGTCTATTTCGTTCATCCATAGTTGCCTGACTCCCCGTCGTG
TAGATAACTACGATACGGGAGGGCTTACCATCTGGCCCCAGTGCTGCAATGATACCGCGAGACCCACGCT
CACCGGCTCCAGATTTATCAGCAATAAACCAGCCAGCCGGAAGGGCCGAGCGCAGAAGTGGTCCTGCAAC
TTTATCCGCCTCCATCCAGTCTATTAATTGTTGCCGGGAAGCTAGAGTAAGTAGTTCGCCAGTTAATAGT
TTGCGCAACGTTGTTGCCATTGCTACAGGCATCGTGGTGTCACGCTCGTCGTTTGGTATGGCTTCATTCA
GCTCCGGTTCCCAACGATCAAGGCGAGTTACATGATCCCCCATGTTGTGCAAAAAAGCGGTTAGCTCCTT
CGGTCCTCCGATCGTTGTCAGAAGTAAGTTGGCCGCAGTGTTATCACTCATGGTTATGGCAGCACTGCAT
AATTCTCTTACTGTCATGCCATCCGTAAGATGCTTTTCTGTGACTGGTGAGTACTCAACCAAGTCATTCT
GAGAATAGTGTATGCGGCGACCGAGTTGCTCTTGCCCGGCGTCAATACGGGATAATACCGCGCCACATAG
CAGAACTTTAAAAGTGCTCATCATTGGAAAACGTTCTTCGGGGCGAAAACTCTCAAGGATCTTACCGCTG
TTGAGATCCAGTTCGATGTAACCCACTCGTGCACCCAACTGATCTTCAGCATCTTTTACTTTCACCAGCG
TTTCTGGGTGAGCAAAAACAGGAAGGCAAAATGCCGCAAAAAAGGGAATAAGGGCGACACGGAAATGTTG
AATACTCATACTCTTCCTTTTTCAATATTATTGAAGCATTTATCAGGGTTATTGTCTCATGAGCGGATAC
ATATTTGAATGTATTTAGAAAAATAAACAAATAGGGGTTCCGCGCACATTTCCCCGAAAAGTGCCAC
